>Addgene plasmid #52434 | Human HMG-CoA lyase like 1 (HMGCLL1) | addgene partial sequence | sequence record 82490 | CMV-F 5'-CGCAAATGGGCGGTAGGCGTG-3'
TAGAGAACCCACTGCTTACTGGCTTATCGAAATTAATACGACTCACTATAGGGAGACCCAAGCTTGGTAC
CGAGCTCGGATCCACTAGTCCAGTGTGGTGGAATTCATAATGGGGAATGTGCCATCCGCGGTGAAGCACT
GCCTCAGCTACCAGCAGCTTCTCCGGGAGCATCTCTGGATCGGGGATTCAGTGGCAGGGGCGCTCGACCC
CGCGCAGGAAACATCCCAGTTATCTGGACTCCCTGAGTTTGTTAAAATAGTAGAAGTTGGGCCTAGGGAT
GGATTGCAGAATGAAAAGGTTATAGTTCCTACAGATATAAAAATTGAATTTATCAATCGACTTTCCCAAA
CTGGCTTGTCTGTAATAGAAGTGACTAGCTTTGTGTCTTCCAGATGGGTACCACAGATGGCTGATCACAC
TGAAGTAATGAAAGGCATTCATCAATATCCAGGAGTTCGCTATCCTGTCCTTACTCCTAATCTTCAGGGT
TTTCACCATGCTGTTGCTGCTGGAGCTACTGAGATATCAGTTTTTGGAGCTGCATCTGAATCCTTTAGCA
AGAAGAATATTAACTGTTCCATTGAAGAAAGTATGGGAAAATTTGAGGAGGTTGTTAAGTCTGCAAGACA
CATGAATATTCCAGCACGAGGGTATGTGTCTTGTGCTCTGGGCTGTCCATATGAAGGAAGTATTACACCG
CAAAAAGTGACAGAAGTGTCTAAGAGATTGTACGGCATGGGTTGTTATGAGATCTCTCTAGGAGACACAA
TTGGAGTGGGAACTCCAGGAAGTATGAAAAGAATGTTGGAAAGTGTGATGAAA
