>Addgene plasmid #52434 | Human HMG-CoA lyase like 1 (HMGCLL1) | addgene partial sequence | sequence record 82498 | BGH-rev 5'-TAGAAGGCACAGTCGAGG-3'
CTAGATGCATGCTCGAGTCAATGATGATGATGATGATGAGCATTGAAGGAGGCTTGTGCTACTTTAGAGT
TTGTGGTTTTATTCACAGCTTTGCAAATAAAGTCACCAGCTTCCATCACTTTGTATAGATTCACACCTGT
ATTGAGCCCCAGGCCATTAAGCATATATATCAAATCCTCAGTGGCTACATTCCCAGAAGCACCTTTTGCA
TAAGGGCAGCCACCTAATCCGGATACTGCGGAGTCCACCACATTAATTCCCATCTGAAGGGCCGTAAGGA
TATTTGCTAAGGCTTGTCCGTATGTGTCATGACAGTGAACAGCAAGAGCACCTGGTGGGATTTCTTTCAT
CACACTTTCCAACATTCTTTTCATACTTCCTGGAGTTCCCACTCCAATTGTGTCTCCTAGAGAGATCTCA
TAACAACCCATGCCGTACAATCTCTTAGACACTTCTGTCACTTTTTGCGGTGTAATACTTCCTTCATATG
GACAGCCCAGAGCACAAGACACATACCCTCGTGCTGGAATATTCATGTGTCTTGCAGACTTAACAACCTC
CTCAAATTTTCCCATACTTTCTTCAATG
