[The description below was written by a language model from this plasmid's Addgene catalogue record.]
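Description:
Human HMG-CoA lyase like 1 (HMGCLL1) is a mammalian expression plasmid built on the commercial pcDNA3 backbone. It is propagated in E. coli under ampicillin selection; the record lists its copy number as unknown. No feature table accompanies the entry, so backbone elements are not itemised. However, pcDNA3 is a standard vector that generally supplies a bacterial origin of replication, a bovine growth hormone polyadenylation signal downstream of the cloning site (consistent with the BGH reverse sequencing primer listed), and a neomycin resistance cassette for G418 selection of stable mammalian lines. These features are inferred from the named backbone rather than confirmed by the record.

The payload is the human HMGCLL1 coding sequence, also known as er-cHL, cloned by restriction digestion between EcoRI at the 5′ end and XhoI at the 3′ end, with both sites preserved. Transcription is driven by the CMV immediate-early promoter, which gives strong constitutive expression in most transfected mammalian cell lines. The protein carries a C-terminal His tag, allowing detection with anti-His antibodies and enrichment by immobilised metal affinity chromatography. The insert size and the particular transcript isoform are not stated.

The stated purpose is mammalian expression of HMGCLL1. The associated study concerns the identification and characterisation of an extramitochondrial human 3-hydroxy-3-methylglutaryl-CoA lyase. The construct therefore suits transient or stable expression of the tagged enzyme in cultured cells, for example to examine its subcellular distribution, recover it for biochemical work, or compare it with the mitochondrial HMG-CoA lyase.
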