Addgene plasmid #52434: Human HMG-CoA lyase like 1 (HMGCLL1)
Purpose: mammalian expression of human HMG-CoA lyase like 1 (HMGCLL1)
Depositing lab: Henry Miziorko. Depositing organization: University of Missouri at Kansas City. Publication: Identification and characterization of an extramitochondrial human 3-hydroxy-3-methylglutaryl-CoA lyase. Montgomery C, Pei Z, Watkins PA, Miziorko HM. J Biol Chem. 2012 Sep 28;287(40):33227-36. Epub 2012 Aug 3. 10.1074/jbc.M112.393231 PubMed 22865860.
Backbone
  Vector backbone: pcDNA3
  Backbone manufacturer: Invitrogen
  Vector type: Mammalian Expression
Growth in bacteria
  Bacterial resistance: Ampicillin, 100 μg/mL
  Growth temperature: 37°C
  Growth strain: DH5alpha
  Copy number: Unknown
Gene/Insert
  Gene/Insert name: HMGCLL1 (alt name: HMG CoA lyase like 1)
  Species: H. sapiens (human)
  Entrez Gene: HMGCLL1 (a.k.a. RP11-418P12.1, bA418P12.1, er-cHL)
  Promoter: CMV
  Tag / fusion protein: HIS (C terminal on insert)
  Cloning method: Restriction Enzyme; 5′ cloning site EcoRI (not destroyed); 3′ cloning site XhoI (not destroyed)
  Sequencing primers: 5′ CMV-F; 3′ BGHrev
Terms and licenses: Academic/Nonprofit Terms; Industry Terms: Not Available to Industry
How to cite: Human HMG-CoA lyase like 1 (HMGCLL1) was a gift from Henry Miziorko (Addgene plasmid # 52434 ; http://n2t.net/addgene:52434 ; RRID:Addgene_52434)
